>Addgene plasmid #22565 | Flag-HA-UCHL5 | addgene full sequence | sequence record 129580 | Addgene NGS Result
CAGCTGGCACGACAGGTTTCCCGACTGGAAAGCGGGCAGTGAGCGCAACGCAATTAATGTGAGTTAGCTC
ACTCATTAGGCACCCCAGGCTTTACACTTTATGCTTCCGGCTCGTATGTTGTGTGGAATTGTGAGCGGAT
AACAATTTCACAATTCTCCCCAGCTCTTTCTGCGCTGTCCATAATGAACTATTTCAGGAGTATTGGAGTA
TGTGGATTCAAAACAGTGGCTAATTGAGTCAGGATTACTTAATATTCGACTCCTACCCTCAGAATGTTGT
TCTCCAACTTCAAGAAACTGTTACCCATGAAAGACCCCCGCTGACGGGTAGTCAATCACTCAGAGGAGAC
CCTCCCAAGGAACAGCGAGACCACAAGTCGGATGCAACTGCAAGAGGGTTTATTGGATACACGGGTACCC
GGGCGACGCAGTCTATCGGAGGACTGGCGCGCCGAGTGAGGGGTTGTGGGCTCTTTTATTGAGCTCGGGG
AGCAGAAGCGCGCGAACAGAAGCGAGAAGCGAACTGATTGGTTAGTTCAAATAAGGCACAGGGTCATTTC
AGGTCCTTGGGGCACCCTGGAAACATCTGATGGTTCTCTAGAAACTGCTGAGGGCGGGACCGCATCTGGG
GACCATCTGTTCTTGGCCCTGAGCCGGGGCAGGAACTGCTTACCACAGATATCCTGTTTGGCCCATATTC
TGCTGTCTCTCTGTTCCTAACCTTGATCTGAACTTCTCTATTCTCAGTTATGTATTTTCCATGCCTTGCA
AAATGGCGTTACTTAAGCTAGCTTGCCAAACCTACAGGTGGGGTCTTTCATTCCCCCCTTTTTCTGGAGA
CTAAATAAAATCTTTTATTTTATCGATAAGCTTGGCTGCAGGTCGACATCGATGCATCAGGCACCGGGCT
TGCGGGTCATGCACCAGGTGCGCGGTCCTTCGGGCACCTCGACGTCGGCGGTGACGGTGAAGCCGAGCCG
CTCGTAGAAGGGGAGGTTGCGGGGCGCGGAGGTCTCCAGGAAGGCGGGCACCCCGGCGCGCTCGGCCGCC
TCCACTCCGGGGAGCACGACGGCGCTGCCCAGACCCTTGCCCTGGTGGTCGGGCGAGACGCCGACGGTGG
CCAGGAACCACGCGGGCTCCTTGGGCCGGTGCGGCGCCAGGAGGCCTTCCATCTGTTGCTGCGCGGCCAG
CCGGGAACCGCTCAACTCGGCCATGCGCGGGCCGATCTCGGCGAACACCGCCCCCGCTTCGACGCTCTCC
GGCGTGGTCCAGACCGCCACCGCGGCGCCGTCGTCCGCGACCCACACCTTGCCGATGTCGAGCCCGACGC
GCGTGAGGAAGAGTTCTTGCAGCTCGGTGACCCGCTCGATGTGGCGGTCCGGATCGACGGTGTGGCGCGT
GGCGGGGTAGTCGGCGAACGCGGCGGCGAGGGTGCGTACGGCCCTGGGGACGTCGTCGCGGGTGGCGAGG
CGCACCGTGGGCTTGTACTCGGTCATGGTTGTGGCCATATTATCATCGTGTTTTTCAAAGGAAAACCACG
TCCCCGTGGTTCGGGGGGCCTAGACGTTTTTTTAACCTCGACTAAACACATGTAAAGCATGTGCACCGAG
GCCCCAGATCAGATCCCATACAATGGGGTACCTTCTGGGCATCCTTCAGCCCCTTGTTGAATACGCTTGA
GGAGAGCCATTTGACTCTTTCCACAACTATCCAACTCACAACGTGGCACTGGGGTTGTGCCGCCTTTGCA
GGTGTATCTTATACACGTGGCTTTTGGCCGCAGAGGCACCTGTCGCCAGGTGGGGGGTTCCGCTGCCTGC
AAAGGGTCGCTACAGACGTTGTTTGTCTTCAAGAAGCTTCCAGAGGAACTGCTTCCTTCACGACATTCAA
CAGACCTTGCATTCCTTTGGCGAGAGGGGAAAGACCCCTAGGAATGCTCGTCAAGAAGACAGGGCCAGGT
TTCCGGGCCCTCACATTGCCAAAAGACGGCAATATGGTGGAAAATAACATATAGACAAACGCACACCGGC
CTTATTCCAAGCGGCTTCGGCCAGTAACGTTAGGGGGGGGGGGCGGAATTCGTTATCGAACCACTTTGTA
CAAGAAAGTTGGGCATTTGGTTTCCTGAGCTTTCTTTGCGTTCTGTTTTTCTTTTGCCTTTTCTACTAGT
GGTATTAACTGCTGGTGTTCTGCTAAAGTCTTTAACAATTCCATAATGAAAGGCAGATAATTATGCTTCC
TTCTGATATTCTCAATCTTGTATCTTTTTAATTTCTGTACTTCTTCTTCAATAAGCATCTGATTTTTGGC
AACTTCTGACTGAATAGCACTTAACATACTATTACCTTGATCTGTATCCATGGGTTCCTCTGCAAGTTGT
CTTTGTAACTCTGCTATCTTCTGCTCATATATCATTTTTCTGTCAGACACAATGGCCATTAAATTAAATC
GAATTTCACCTTCACTGTACTTTTGTATCCTTTTTTCTATGACAGGCCTTACTGCACTGATCCAATCATC
TTGATTGCATGCACCTAAATCAATCGGTCCTTCTCTTAATCCATCTAATTCATACAGTCTCCCATTAACA
GGAACATAACTGACAAAGTGAAAAGCATCTTCTTCTTTTGCTGATGTCTTCGTATCAAATTCAAACATTT
GCTGTCTGGCGAAACTGTTGTGTACTTGTCGAATCACATCTGAATTGCTCAGTGCCAAGCCTTTCATAGC
TGCATCAAAACTTTGTGAAAATTCTTTAAACTCTGATAATGTCTCGCCTAAATGGACATCCTGGTGGGTA
CAGTTCAGTAACACACTCACTATGGCTTGAGTAGCACAAGCATTATTAATTACCTGCTTAGCAAAAAATA
TCGTGTCAAGTCGGGAGTCCTGAACCACAGAGCCTGCTGGTTCTTCTCCTGGCTGCCACTTGAAAAGAAA
AATTAACCCATGAACTGGCTTTAATTTTTCAAAATTCTCAGGCTCTAAACTCCATATTTCTTCTACTTGG
GCTCCTCGGCAACCGAATCCTTTAATGAGCTCGGTGAAGACCCCGGGGTCGCTTTCCATGAGGCACCACT
CCCCGGCATTGCCCGTCATGCCAACTTTTTTGTACAAACTTGTTTGATAACCTCGAGCAGCGTAATCTGG
AACATCGTATGGGTATCCTCCATCGAGCTTGTCATCGTCATCCTTGTAGTCCATGGTGGCAGATCTAATT
CCGGCGCCTAGAGAAGGAGTGAGGGCTGGATAAAGGGAGGATCGAGGCGGGGTCGAACGAGGAGGTTCAA
GGGGGAGAGACGGGGCGGATGGAGGAAGAGGAGGCGGAGGCTTAGGGTGTACAAAGGGCTTGACCCAGGG
AGGGGGGTCAAAAGCCAAGGCTTCCCAGGTCACGATGTAGGGGACCTGGTCTGGGTGTCCATGCGGGCCA
GGTGAAAAGACCTTGATCTTAACCTGGGTGATGAGGTCTCGGTTAAAGGTGCCGTCTCGCGGCCATCCGA
CGTTAAAGGTTGGCCATTCTGCAGAGCAGAAGGTAACCCAACGTCTCTTCTTGACATCTACCGACTGGTT
GTGAGCGATCCGCTCGACATCTTTCCAGTGACCTAAGGTCAAACTTAAGGGAGTGGTAACAGTCTGGCCC
TAATTTTCAGACAAATACAGAAACACAGTCAGACAGAGACAACACAGAACGATGCTGCAGCGCTGCAGCA
GACAAGACGCGCGGCTTCGGTTCCAAACCGAAAGCAAAAATTCAGACGGAGGCGGGAACTGTTTTAGGTT
CTCGTCTCCTACCAGAACCACATATCCTGACGGGGTCGGATTCCACATCGACTCCCTTCCTCAGGTCGGG
CCACAAAAACGGCCCCCAAAGTCCCTGGGACGTCTCCCAGGGTTGCGGCCGGGTGTTCAGAACTCGTCAG
TTCCACCACGGGTCCGCCAGATACAGAGCTAGTTAGCTAACTAGTACAGACGCAGGCGCAAACATTAGAT
GCCGGCACAAACACGCACAAAGACAGAGACAGACACGAAACGACCGCTGGCCAGCTTACCTCCCGGCGGG
GGGGTCGGTGGTCCCTGGGCAGGGGTCTCCAAATCTCGGTGGAACCTCCAAATGAAAGACCCCCGAGGTG
GGCAGTCAATCAATCTGAGGAGACCCTCCCAAGGATCAGCGAGTCCACGATTCGGATGCAAACAGCAAGA
GGCTTTATTGGGAATACGGGTACCCGGGCGACGCAGTCTATCGGAGGACTGGCGCGCCGAGTGAGGGGTT
GTGGGCTCTTTTATTGAGCTCGGGGAGCAGAAGCGCGCGAACAGAAGCGAGAAGCGAACTGATTGGTTAG
TTCAAATAAGGCACAGGGTCATTTCAGGTCCTTGGGGCACCCTGGAAACATCTGATGGTTCTCTAGAAAC
TGCTGAGGGCGGGACCGCATCTGGGGACCATCTGTTCTTGGCCCTGAGCCGGGGCAGGAACTGCTTACCA
CAGATATCCTGTTTGGCCCATATTCTGCTGTCTCTCTGTTCCTAACCTTGATCTGAACTTCTCTATTCTC
AGTTATGTATTTTCCATGCCTTGCAAAATGGCGTTACTTAAGCTAGCTTGCCAAACCTACAGGTGGGGTC
TTTCATTCCCCCCTTTTTCTGGAGACTAAATAAAATCTTTTATTTTATCTATGGCTCGTACTCTATAGGC
TTCAGCTGGTGATATTGTTGAGTCAAAACTAGAGCCTGGACCACTGATATCCTGTCTTTAACAAATTGGA
CTAATCGCCTCTACGCCGGACGCATCGTGGCCGGCATCACCGGCGCCACAGGTGCGGTTGCTGGCGCCTA
TATCGCCGACATCACCGATGGGGAAGATCGGGCTCGCCACTTCGGGCTCATGAGCGCTTGTTTCGGCGTG
GGTATGGTGGCAGGCCCCGTGGCCGGGGGACTGTTGGGCGCCATCTCCTTGCATGCACCATTCCTTGCGC
CGTCGTTTTACAACGTCGTGACTGGGAAAACCCTGGCGTTACCCAACTTAATCGCCTTGCAGCACATCCC
CCTTTCGCCAGCTGGCGTAATAGCGAAGAGGCCCGCACCGATCGCCCTTCCCAACAGTTGCGCAGCCTGA
ATGGCGAATGGCGCCTGATGCGGTATTTTCTCCTTACGCATCTGTGCGGTATTTCACACCGCATATGGTG
CACTCTCAGTACAATCTGCTCTGATGCCGCATAGTTAAGCCAGCCCCGACACCCGCCAACACCCGCTGAC
GCGCCCTGACGGGCTTGTCTGCTCCCGGCATCCGCTTACAGACAAGCTGTGACCGTCTCCGGGAGCTGCA
TGTGTCAGAGGTTTTCACCGTCATCACCGAAACGCGCGAGACGAAAGGGCCTCGTGATACGCCTATTTTT
ATAGGTTAATGTCATGATAATAATGGTTTCTTAGACGTCAGGTGGCACTTTTCGGGGAAATGTGCGCGGA
ACCCCTATTTGTTTATTTTTCTAAATACATTCAAATATGTATCCGCTCATGAGACAATAACCCTGATAAA
TGCTTCAATAATATTGAAAAAGGAAGAGTATGAGTATTCAACATTTCCGTGTCGCCCTTATTCCCTTTTT
TGCGGCATTTTGCCTTCCTGTTTTTGCTCACCCAGAAACGCTGGTGAAAGTAAAAGATGCTGAAGATCAG
TTGGGTGCACGAGTGGGTTACATCGAACTGGATCTCAACAGCGGTAAGATCCTTGAGAGTTTTCGCCCCG
AAGAACGTTTTCCAATGATGAGCACTTTTAAAGTTCTGCTATGTGGCGCGGTATTATCCCGTATTGACGC
CGGGCAAGAGCAACTCGGTCGCCGCATACACTATTCTCAGAATGACTTGGTTGAGTACTCACCAGTCACA
GAAAAGCATCTTACGGATGGCATGACAGTAAGAGAATTATGCAGTGCTGCCATAACCATGAGTGATAACA
CTGCGGCCAACTTACTTCTGACAACGATCGGAGGACCGAAGGAGCTAACCGCTTTTTTGCACAACATGGG
GGATCATGTAACTCGCCTTGATCGTTGGGAACCGGAGCTGAATGAAGCCATACCAAACGACGAGCGTGAC
ACCACGATGCCTGTAGCAATGGCAACAACGTTGCGCAAACTATTAACTGGCGAACTACTTACTCTAGCTT
CCCGGCAACAATTAATAGACTGGATGGAGGCGGATAAAGTTGCAGGACCACTTCTGCGCTCGGCCCTTCC
GGCTGGCTGGTTTATTGCTGATAAATCTGGAGCCGGTGAGCGTGGGTCTCGCGGTATCATTGCAGCACTG
GGGCCAGATGGTAAGCCCTCCCGTATCGTAGTTATCTACACGACGGGGAGTCAGGCAACTATGGATGAAC
GAAATAGACAGATCGCTGAGATAGGTGCCTCACTGATTAAGCATTGGTAACTGTCAGACCAAGTTTACTC
ATATATACTTTAGATTGATTTAAAACTTCATTTTTAATTTAAAAGGATCTAGGTGAAGATCCTTTTTGAT
AATCTCATGACCAAAATCCCTTAACGTGAGTTTTCGTTCCACTGAGCGTCAGACCCCGTAGAAAAGATCA
AAGGATCTTCTTGAGATCCTTTTTTTCTGCGCGTAATCTGCTGCTTGCAAACAAAAAAACCACCGCTACC
AGCGGTGGTTTGTTTGCCGGATCAAGAGCTACCAACTCTTTTTCCGAAGGTAACTGGCTTCAGCAGAGCG
CAGATACCAAATACTGTTCTTCTAGTGTAGCCGTAGTTAGGCCACCACTTCAAGAACTCTGTAGCACCGC
CTACATACCTCGCTCTGCTAATCCTGTTACCAGTGGCTGCTGCCAGTGGCGATAAGTCGTGTCTTACCGG
GTTGGACTCAAGACGATAGTTACCGGATAAGGCGCAGCGGTCGGGCTGAACGGGGGGTTCGTGCACACAG
CCCAGCTTGGAGCGAACGACCTACACCGAACTGAGATACCTACAGCGTGAGCTATGAGAAAGCGCCACGC
TTCCCGAAGGGAGAAAGGCGGACAGGTATCCGGTAAGCGGCAGGGTCGGAACAGGAGAGCGCACGAGGGA
GCTTCCAGGGGGAAACGCCTGGTATCTTTATAGTCCTGTCGGGTTTCGCCACCTCTGACTTGAGCGTCGA
TTTTTGTGATGCTCGTCAGGGGGGCGGAGCCTATGGAAAAACGCCAGCAACGCGGCCTTTTTACGGTTCC
TGGCCTTTTGCTGGCCTTTTGCTCACATGTTCTTTCCTGCGTTATCCCCTGATTCTGTGGATAACCGTAT
TACCGCCTTTGAGTGAGCTGATACCGCTCGCCGCAGCCGAACGACCGAGCGCAGCGAGTCAGTGAGCGAG
GAAGCGGAAGAGCGCCCAATACGCAAACCGCCTCTCCCCGCGCGTTGGCCGATTCATTAATG
Features (pLannotate 1.2.2; 23 found; start..end, strand, type, name):
     55..76      +  protein_bind   CAP binding site: CAP binding activates transcription in the presence of cAMP. E. coli catabolite activator protein
     91..121     +  promoter       lac promoter: promoter for the E. coli lac operon
    129..145     +  protein_bind   lac operator: The lac repressor binds to the lac operator to inhibit transcription in E. coli. This inhibition can be relieved by adding lactose or isopropyl-β-D-thiogalactopyranoside (IPTG). lac repressor encoded by lacI
    307..821     -  LTR            3' LTR: 3' long terminal repeat from murine embryonic stem cell virus
    897..1496    -  CDS            PuroR: puromycin N-acetyltransferase; pac from Streptomyces alboniger; confers resistance to puromycin
   1510..1972    -  misc_feature   IRES: internal ribosome entry site (IRES) of the encephalomyocarditis virus (EMCV)
   2090..2113    +  protein_bind   attB2: mutant version of attB; recombination site for the Gateway® BP reaction BP Clonase™
   2116..3099    -  CDS            UCHL5: UCHL5_HUMAN - Also known as UCH37. Experimental evidence at protein level: Swiss-Prot protein existence level 1. Protease that specifically cleaves 'Lys-48'-linked polyubiquitin chains. Deubiquitinating enzyme associated with the 19S regulatory subunit of the 26S proteasome. Putative regulatory component of the INO80 complex; however is inactive in the INO80 complex and is activated by a transient interaction of the INO80 complex with the proteasome via ADRM1. From Homo sapiens (Human).
   3105..3122    -  protein_bind   attB1 (fragment): mutant version of attB; core recombination site for the Gateway® BP reaction BP Clonase™
   3139..3165    -  CDS            3xHA (fragment): three tandem HA epitope tags
   3178..3198    -  CDS            FLAG (fragment): FLAG® epitope tag, followed by an enterokinase cleavage site
   3223..3639    -  CDS            gag (truncated): truncated Moloney murine leukemia virus (MMLV) gag gene lacking the start codon
   3706..4047    -  misc_feature   MESV Ψ: packaging signal of murine embryonic stem cell virus
   4111..4627    -  LTR            5' LTR: 5' long terminal repeat from murine embryonic stem cell virus
   4669..4767    -  CDS            env (fragment): murine leukemia virus gPr80 envelope polyprotein precursor; env; proteolytically cleaved into gp70SU and p15TM subunits
   4768..4969    +  CDS            TcR (fragment): tetracycline efflux protein; tet; confers resistance to tetracycline
   4969..5118    +  CDS            lacZα (fragment): LacZα fragment of β-galactosidase; lacZ fragment
   5124..5223    -  misc_feature   bom (fragment): basis of mobility region from pBR322
   5325..5360    -  CDS            rop (fragment): Rop protein, which maintains plasmids at low copy number; rop
   5455..5559    +  promoter       AmpR promoter: bla
   5560..6420    +  CDS            AmpR: β-lactamase; bla; confers resistance to ampicillin, carbenicillin, and related antibiotics
   6591..7179    +  rep_origin     ori: high-copy-number ColE1/pMB1/pBR322/pUC origin of replication
   7362..42      +  CDS            lacI (fragment) (across the origin): lac repressor; lacI; The lac repressor binds to the lac operator to inhibit transcription in E. coli. This inhibition can be relieved by adding lactose or isopropyl-β-D-thiogalactopyranoside (IPTG).
