[The description below was written by a language model from this plasmid's Addgene catalogue record and pLannotate feature annotations shown in this document.]
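Description:
Flag-HA-UCHL5 is a gammaretroviral mammalian expression plasmid built on the Gateway destination backbone pDEST_LTR_N_FLAG_HA_IRES_puro, into which the human UCHL5 open reading frame (also known as UCH37, unmutated, sourced from an ORFeome clone collection) was transferred by an LR reaction. In bacteria it is maintained through a high-copy ColE1/pUC-type origin and selected with ampicillin via the β-lactamase gene. The backbone also carries small remnants of lac, tetracycline-resistance, rop and bom sequences that appear to be cloning leftovers rather than functional parts.

The viral cassette, annotated on the reverse strand of the 7,412 nt sequence record, is flanked by murine embryonic stem cell virus 5' and 3' LTRs. The 5' LTR is followed by the MESV Ψ packaging signal and a truncated gag segment lacking its start codon, which together allow the transcript to be packaged into retroviral particles when the viral proteins are supplied in trans. No separate internal promoter is annotated, so expression is evidently driven from the 5' LTR, as the backbone name suggests. Downstream lie the N-terminal FLAG and HA epitopes, an attB1 site, the UCHL5 coding sequence and attB2, followed by an EMCV IRES and the puromycin N-acetyltransferase gene. This produces a single bicistronic transcript, so puromycin resistance is linked to expression of the tagged protein.

UCHL5 is a deubiquitinating enzyme associated with the 19S proteasome regulatory particle and the INO80 complex. The construct suits stable transduction of mammalian cells and tandem-epitope affinity purification of UCHL5 complexes, consistent with its origin in a survey of the interaction partners of human deubiquitinating enzymes.
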