Addgene plasmid #22565: Flag-HA-UCHL5
Depositing lab: Wade Harper. Depositing organization: Harvard Medical School. Publication: Defining the human deubiquitinating enzyme interaction landscape. Sowa ME, Bennett EJ, Gygi SP, Harper JW. Cell. 2009 Jul 23. 138(2):389-403. 10.1016/j.cell.2009.04.042 PubMed 19615732.
Backbone
  Vector backbone: pDEST_LTR_N_FLAG_HA_IRES_puro
  Backbone manufacturer: Harper_Lab
  Backbone size w/o insert (bp): 6521
  Vector type: Mammalian Expression, Retroviral
  Selectable markers: Puromycin
Growth in bacteria
  Bacterial resistance: Ampicillin, 100 μg/mL
  Growth temperature: 37°C
  Growth strain: DH5alpha
  Copy number: High Copy
Gene/Insert
  Gene/Insert name: UCHL5 (alt names: ubiquitin carboxyl-terminal hydrolase L5; CGI-70, UCH37)
  Species: H. sapiens (human)
  Mutation: None
  GenBank ID: BC025369.2
  Entrez Gene: UCHL5 (a.k.a. CGI-70, INO80R, UCH-L5, UCH37)
  Tag / fusion protein: HA (N terminal on backbone); FLAG (N terminal on backbone)
  Cloning method: Gateway Cloning; 5′ cloning site GATEWAY_LR (unknown if destroyed); 3′ cloning site GATEWAY_LR (unknown if destroyed)
  Sequencing primers: 5′ CAGCCCTCACTCCTTCTCTAGG; 3′ CAAGCGGCTTCGGCCAGTAAC
Resource information
  A portion of this plasmid was derived from a plasmid made by: Marc_Vidal_Orfeome_collection
Terms and licenses: Academic/Nonprofit Terms; Industry Terms: Not Available to Industry
How to cite: Flag-HA-UCHL5 was a gift from Wade Harper (Addgene plasmid # 22565 ; http://n2t.net/addgene:22565 ; RRID:Addgene_22565)
