>Addgene plasmid #22565 | Flag-HA-UCHL5 | addgene partial sequence | sequence record 28366 | 22565 with HarMSCVb (caggtcccctacatcgtgac)
CCCCCTTGAACCTCCTCGTTCGACCCCGCCTCGATCCTCCCTTTATCCAGCCCTCACTCCTTCTCTAGGC
GCCGGAATTAGATCTGCCACCATGGACTACAAGGATGACGATGACAAGCTCGATGGAGGATACCCATACG
ATGTTCCAGATTACGCTGCTCGAGGTTATCAAACAAGTTTGTACAAAAAAGTTGGCATGACGGGCAATGC
CGGGGAGTGGTGCCTCATGGAAAGCGACCCCGGGGTCTTCACCGAGCTCATTAAAGGATTCGGTTGCCGA
GGAGCCCAAGTAGAAGAAATATGGAGTTTANAGCCTGAGAATTTTGAAAAATTAAAGCCAGTTCATGGGT
TAATTTTTCTTTTCAAGTGGCAGCCAGGAGAAGAACCAGCAGGCTCTGTGGTTCAGGACTCCCGACTTGA
CACGATATTTTTTGCTAAGCAGGTAATTAATAATGCTTGTGCTACTCAAGCCNTAGTGAGTGTGTTACTG
AACTGTACCCACCAGGATGTCCATTTAGGCGAGACATTATCAGAGTTTAAAGAATTTTCACAAAGTTTTG
ATGCAGCTATGAAAGGCTTGGCACTGAGCAATTCAGATGTGATTCGACAAGTACACAACAGTTTCNCCAG
ACAGCAAATGTTTGAATTTGANAC
